>Addgene plasmid #147430 | pAc5.1B-lambdaN-HA-DmNot1_1-1709-dsRNAres_R | depositor full sequence | sequence record 289877 | Full Sequence
CTTCAAGGAATTAATTCTATATTCTAAAAACACAAATGATACTTCTAAAAAAAATCATGAATGGCATCAA
CTCTGAATCAAATCTTTGCAGATGCACCTACTTCTCATTTCCACTGTCACATCATTTTTCCAGATCTCGC
TGCCTGTTATGTGGCCCACAAACCAAGACACGTTTTATGGCCATTAAAGCTGGCTGATCGTCGCCAAACA
CCAAATACATATCAATATGTACATTCGAGAAAGAAGCGATCAAAGAAGCGTCTTCGGGCGAGTAGGAGAA
TGCGGAGGAGAAGGAGAACGAGCTGATCTAGTATCTCTCCACAATCCAATGCCAACTGACCAACTGGCCA
TATTCGGAGCAATTTGAAGCCAATTTCCATCGCCTGGCGATCGCTCCATTCTTGGCTATATGTTTTTCAC
CGTTCCCGGGGCCATTTTCAAAGACTCGTCGGTAAGATAAGATTGTGTCACTCGCTGTCTCTCTTCATTT
GTCGAAGAATGCTGAGGAATTTCGCGATGACGTCGGCGAGTATTTTGAAGAATGAGAATAATTTGTATTT
ATACGAAAATCAGTTAGTGGAATTTTCTACAAAAACATGTTATCTATAGATAATTTTGTTGCAAAATATG
TTGACTATGACAAAGATTGTATGTATATACCTTTAATGTATTCTCATTTTCTTATGTATTTATAATGGCA
ATGATGATACTGATGATATTTTAAGATGATGCCAGACCACAGGCTGATTTCTGCGTCTTTTGCCGAACGC
AGTGCATGTGCGGTTGTTGTTTTTTGGAATAGTTTCAATTTTCGGACTGTCCGCTTTGATTTCAGTTTCT
TGGCTTATTCAAAAAGCAAAGTAAAGCCAAAAAAGCGAGATGGCAATACCAAATGCGGCAAAACGGTAGT
GGAAGGAAAGGGGTGCGGGGCAGCGGAAGGAAGGGTGGGGCGGGGCGTGGCGGGGTCTGTGGCTGGGCGC
GACGTCACCGACGTTGGAGCCACTCCTTTGACCATGTGTGCGTGTGTGTATTATTCGTGTCTCGCCACTC
GCCGGTTGTTTTTTTCTTTTTATCTCGCTCTCTCTAGCGCCATCTCGTACGCATGCTCAACGCACCGCAT
GTTGCCGTGTCCTTTATGCGTCATTTTGGCTCGAAATAGGCAATTATTTAAACAAAGATTAGTCAACGAA
AACGCTAAAATAAATAAGTCTACAATATGGTTACTTATTGCCATGTGTGTGCAGCCAACGATAGCAACAA
AAGCAACAACACAGTGGCTTTCCCTCTTTCACTTTTTGTTTGCAAGCGCGTGCGAGCAAGACGGCACGAC
CGGCAAACGCAATTACGCTGACAAAGAGCAGACGAAGTTTTGGCCGAAAAACATCAAGGCGCCTGATACG
AATGCATTTGCAATAACAATTGCGATATTTAATATTGTTTATGAAGCTGTTTGACTTCAAAACACACAAA
AAAAAAAATAAAACAAATTATTTGAAAGAGAATTAGGAATCGGACAGCTTATCGTTACGGGCTAACAGCA
CACCGAGACGAAATAGCTTACCTGACGTCACAGCCTCTGGAAGAACTGCCGCCAAGCAGAGAGAGAGAGA
AAAAGAGGGAGAGCAGCTTAGACCGCATGTGCTTGTGTGTGAGGCGTCTCTCTCTTCGTCTCCTGTTTGC
GCAAACGCATAGACTGCACTGAGAAAATCGATTACCTATTTTTTATGAATGAATATTTGCACTATTACTA
TTCAAAACTATTAAGATAGCAATCACATTCAATAGCCAAATACTATACCACCTGAGCGATGCAACGAAAT
GATCAATTTGAGCAAAAATGCTGCATATTTAGGACGGCATCATTATAGAAATGCTTCTTGCTGTGTACTT
TTCTCTCGTCTGGCAGCTGTTTCGCCGTTATTGTTAAAACCGGCTTAAGTTAGGTGTGTTTTCTACGACT
AGTGATGCCCCTACTAGAAGATGTGTGTTGCACAAATGTCCCTGAATAACCAATTTGAAGTGCAGATAGC
AGTAAACGTAAGCTAATATGAATATTATTTAACTGTAATGTTTTAATATCGCTGGACATTACTAATAAAC
CCACTATAAACACATGTACATATGTATGTTTTGGCATACAATGAGTAGTTGGGGAAAAAATGTGTAAAAG
CACCGTGACCATCACAGCATAAAGATAACCAGCTGAAGTATCGAATATGAGTAACCCCCAAATTGAATCA
CATGCCGCAACTGATAGGACCCATGGAAGTACACTCTTCATGGCGATATACAAGACACACACAAGCACGA
ACACCCAGTTGCGGAGGAAATTCTCCGTAAATGAAAACCCAATCGGCGAACAATTCATACCCATATATGG
TAAAAGTTTTGAACGCGACTTGAGAGCGGAGAGCATTGCGGCTGATAAGGTTTTAGCGCTAAGCGGGCTT
TATAAAACGGGCTGCGGGACCAGTTTTCATATCACTACCGTTTGAGTTCTTGTGCTGTGTGGATACTCCT
CCCGACACAAAGCCGCTCCATCAGCCAGCAGTCGTCTAATCCAGAGACCCCGGATCGGGGTACCAACATG
GACGCACAAACACGACGACGTGAGCGTCGCGCTGAGAAACAAGCTCAATGGAAAGCTGCAAACGGTGGAT
CTCCTCCACATATGGCTTACCCATACGATGTTCCAGATTACGCTCCTCCAAGCTTAATTAAGATGAACGT
AGAGAGCCAACTGAAGACACCGCCAACGCACATTCGAAATCTGGTCAAGCACGTGAACAAGCGAAATTTT
AATGAGAGCAGCGAGCAAATAAATCAGTTCGTTAAAGAGCACGGCCTGGAAGCGGATCGCAGCAGCCTGC
GCCACCTGTTCTCCGTGATCAACTTCAGCGATCTCGTGCCATCAGTTACGGTCCAGCTGCAGGCGAAGCT
CCTGGGCATCCAGTTGGAGCGTCAGCTTCACAGTTCATCGTTTGTGTCCAACATCTGCTACGCTTTTGAC
CAGTTCTTCGCCAGCAACCAGAAGTCCCTGAAGCCTGTTGCGGTAGCGGATCTCGTTGGCCAGGTCGCCC
GACTGACCGGCATCAACAAGGTTTGTGAGTGCGTCTTTGCCTTGGCCTTGACCCACTCCTCGTACACAGA
ACTCAAACATTCTGCCAGGAACAACCTAAAAGGTAGCCTCAGCGAACTTATAGACTCTTACTTGGGTAAT
AAAGGCACCGGCCCAGCCGACAGCGGTCTCCGGGAGATCTCCTTCGATCTACTGCAGTATTTGCTGTGCT
GCCTTAGCGAGTACGTACAACCGCAGGTGGAAGCACAGTTTTTGATCAAGCTTCGTGAGGAGTTTCCGCG
CCAGGCGGTACCGCTGGTTCTAGCGCCGTTCCTTTACGGCTCGACGACGGCGACGATTGCGGGAGCAGGT
GCCAGCGAAACGGATGCGGAGGCCGAAGCGACGACTAATAGCAACAGCTCCAGTTTCGAAGCAGATGCTT
TGAACGAGGTGGGAATCGAGGATATTTATGACCATTTAAGCGAGATAATATTCACCAACCAGGGCAAAAA
TAATATTATGGACACATCTTGGATTAATCTAATCCTTGAAATCGGTTATGAATTTACATCGAGCGTTGAA
GAGTGTAAGAATCATTTGTGTTCCCGCGAGCGAGAACGCGCTGAGCTCCAGTCCAAAGATGTCGCCAAGA
TCGTGGGTCTTATGTGCCGACGGCACTCCTCCCTGCTCGATTGTAATGTGAATCTACCGACGCCGGCGAA
CTTCTGGCCTGGTCAGGGACAGGGCGGTGGCAGCAACAGCAGTGGCTCTTCGCAGACACAAATCACTCCG
CAGCAACAGAACCCGGGCAGCAGTAACAACAACGATGGCAGCGATGGCAATTCGTCCAGTGATAAGAAGG
ACAAGAAGGAGACGACGGAGGCCACGCAAACTTGGAAGCCAGATGTCTTTGTGCAGGCGCTCAAGGAGGT
GGTGCCTCAGCTCAACTGGAAGGACGTGTGCATGGAACTTGATCATCCCGAGTTCGTGCTGAAGGATCGC
ATCGGTTTGGAGCTTTTGCTCACCATCCTTCGGCTGGCCACTGGCTCTAACATATTTCCACATCCAGAAT
GCATTTACCGTCACTGGGCAAACACGGAAGGTCAGCTGTCGCTTATCGCGACAATGCTGAAGAACCCGGA
TCTCTTTTCCTTCGCCGACTTTGTATTTAGCCAGCCAGCGTTGGATGTGCTTAAGACAGCTCCGGATGCG
GACAATAAGGAGATCTCGTCCTGGAAGTCGCTTCACCTGGTGGAGGTGCTGCTCTCCATTGCGGACAAGG
GATACTATACGCAGGTCCATGAGCTATTCAAGTTCCCAGCGCAGAACTGTCCCGATGTGCTATTTTTGGC
CTTATTGAACACAAGTCCGCCTATGACGCCACTGCGTCAGGATCTGTTTAACCAACTGATACCAACGTTC
CTTGGCAACCATCCCAACTCGAACGTGATCTTGGCCAGCGCCTGGAGCTCGAACAGCTTCCAACTTCGTT
CCAATATCATGAATGCTATGTCCGAGTGGTATCTCCGAGGCAATGAGTTCGATCAGGTGAAACTGTCGCG
CATCCTGGATCTTGCCCAGGATTTAAAAGCGCTATCAGCGCTGCTCAACGCCCGTTCATTTTTATTCATT
ATCGACCTGGCTTGCCTTGCCTCTCGGCGCGAGTACCTGAAGCTGGAAAAGTGGCTTACCGATAAAATTC
GCGAACATGGAGAGCCTTTTATGCAGGCTATAATCAAGGTTCTGCACCGCCGCTGCCCGCAGGTTATCAA
CGCCAAAGTGCCAGAGGATCAGCTGCCTCCCAAGCAGGCGCAGCTTTTGCCCGAGACAGTTACAACCATG
ATCAACTGTCTGCAAACGTGCATCAATAACTGCATGCAGCCGGAGATGGTCGAAGTCATCATGCAAATGA
CCGCGAACGTGGCGATTATGGCTAACATGGCGCGTGCCCAACAGCAGCAGCAGCCAGGATTGGTTCCGCC
GCCTCCACCAACAATTCTGCGCGGCCATCGTGGTATGGATCTGCCTGGAGGCATAGTCCCTCCGCCACCG
CAGCAACCGTTCTCCGGAAACCTCAACGCGCAGATGTTTGGACCAGGAATGGATCCGCTAACGAATATGT
CCAACAACTTAGCCGGCCTCAACCTCAGCGGCCCGAACGGAGCATTTAATTTTGGAAACATGCTAACTTC
TCCATCGCGTCTGATGACTCCGGGAGCCAATCCCTATCCGCTGAACCTCATGCAGATGCCGCAGGCTCCG
CCACCACCCAACGTAGGAAACCTAGGCCGCATGCTGCCAGGGGGTCCACAACAGCAGACTCCAACGCCGA
CTCCAACGGCCCCCAATCCAAACAACCCTGTGATGGCCGATCTCCAGATACCTGTGTCAAAGGAAGTTGA
AGACGAGGTCAACTCATACTTTCAGCGCATCTACAACCACCAGCCGAATCCAACGCTGTCCATCGATGAA
GTGCTGGACATTTTGCAAAGATTTAAAGAGTCAAGTAACCGGCGCGAGCAGGAAGTCTTTTTGTGCATGC
TGCGCAATCTGTTCGAGGAATATCGCTTTTTCTGTCAATACCCAGAGAAAGAGCTACAGATTACTGCGCA
GCTATTTGGTGGCATTATTGATCGTAACCTGGTGCCCACTTTTGTTGCACTGGGCCTTTCTCTGCGCTGT
GTCTTGGATGCCCTCCGCAAGCCCGATGGATCTAAGCTTTACTATTTCGGTGTGACGGCACTGGACAGAT
TCAGAACTCGATTGCACACCTACAACAAATACTGCGAGCATATCCGCTCCATTCCTCACTTCTCTGACTT
CCCGCCGCACCTTATTCAGTATGTGGAATACGGAATGCACGGCCAGGAGCCGCCGCCGCAGAAGTTGATT
GGACTCAGCAATACGATTCCTTCGGCGATATCTAGCGGACCAGGAACGGAACCAATTTACAGGAATAGCT
CCATGTTAGGTAATATGCCCGCTGCCACCCCGGGATCGGGACCGAAATCAAACGCTGCTGTATCGCATGC
CACGAGAATGAAGTCCATCGCCAATGCCACCAATATCGACACACTTTTGGTGGCCAACCAGGAAGAGAAA
GTGACTGTGCCACCAGAGCCTGTGCAGGACAAAACTGCCTTTATTTTCAACAACTTGAGCCAGCTGAACA
TACCGCAGAAGTGCGATGAGATAAAGGAGATTATGACCAAGGAGTATTGGCCGTGGCTAGCGCAATATCT
GGTCCTCAAACGCGCATCAATGGAGTTCAACTTCCACACACTATATTACAACTTTTTGGATGCCCTTAAA
AACGGCGAGATCAACCGATTCGTAACCAAAGAGACCCTACGCAACATCAAGGTACTCTTGCGCTCCGATA
AGGGAGTTATTAATTTCTCCGATCGAAGTCTGTTGAAGAACCTCGGACACTGGTTGGGCATGATGACCTT
AGGTCGCAATCGCCCCATCCTGCAGTTGGATCTGGATCTTAAATCCCTTTTGGCTGAGGCTTACCACAAG
GGCCAGCAGGAACTGCTTTTTGTGGTTCCTTTCGTAGCCAAGATCCTTGAGTCATCCGCCAAGTCTCGCA
TCTTCCGATCGCCCAATCCATGGACAATGGGTATCATGTACGTGCTTGCTGAGCTTCACCAGGAGCCAGA
CCTTAAGCTGAACCTGAAGTTTGAAATCGAAGTACTCTGCAAAACACTTAATCTGGAGTTGGCCAAGTTG
CGACAAGTGATCTACCTGAAGGATCCCAATCGAACTCACCGGATTGAAGAGCAGATGTCGCAACCAAAAC
CGAAACAACTTGAGCCAGTGGCTTCTGCGCCAGCTCTACCGCGTGAACAGCAATCCCCGGCACAACCTCC
GCCACCACCACAACAGCAGCAACCACCGCAGCAGCAGGTACCTCCACCGCCATCCTCTGCGGACGTGGAC
GCCCAAAATGCGGCCGCTATGATGATGGCAGCGGGCGGAGCTAATAGTACTCCTGGATCGGTATCTTCGC
CCAATCTACCCACCGATTCCAGCCAGGTGGCACTACCGCCACCAGAGCCGCGCTATTCATACGTGGACGT
AAACGTGAGCAACTTCCAGCTTATTGGTCAGCAGTTGGTACTGCCACCCAATACTCCGTTCCTGCACGCC
AATCCCGGAATCAAACACATGGTCGTCAACGCCGTGGAGCGCACGATAACCGACTGGTTGCAGCCTATTG
TGGACCGAAGCATCCGCATTGCCTGTGCCACCACCGAGCAGATCATCCGCAAGGACTTCGCCCTGGATGC
TGACGAGAACCGAATGCGCACTGCCGCTCATCAGATGGTACGAAACCTTGCCGCCGGCATGGCCATGATT
ACCGGTAAGGATGAGATAGCGCGTGCTATTAGCCAGAATCTGCACAAGGCCTTGCTGTCGGGTCTAAATG
GGATGCCCAGCATGGCTGAGATCCAAGCTGCTGCTATGCAGTTAGCCAGCGAAAATGTTGAGCTAGTTTG
CGCTTTCATTCAGAAAACATCTGCTGAAAAGGCAGCCGCAGAGATCGATAGGCGTCTAAGCACCGATTTC
GAGACCAGAAAAATTGCTCGTGAAGAGGGCAACCGCTTTGTGGACGCCCAGATCCTCACCTATCAACAGG
AGCGTCTTCCAGAAGCAGTGCGCATCAAGGTGGGCGCGGCTCCAGCTACACTTTATGCTGTGTACTCGGA
GTTCGCTAGAAGCATACCTGGCTTCCAGCAGATGAGCGATCGCGATATTGCCCTGTTTGTGCCCAAGCCG
ACGGATTTGTGATCTAGAGGGCCCGCGGTTCGAAGGTAAGCCTATCCCTAACCCTCTCCTCGGTCTCGAT
TCTACGCGTACCGGTCATCATCACCATCACCATTGAGTTTAAACCCGCTGATCAGCCTCGACTGTGCCTT
CTAAGGCCTGAGCTCGCTGATCAGCCTCGATCGAGGATCCAGACATGATAAGATACATTGATGAGTTTGG
ACAAACCACAACTAGAATGCAGTGAAAAAAATGCTTTATTTGTGAAATTTGTGATGCTATTGCTTTATTT
GTAACCATTATAAGCTGCAATAAACAAGTTAACAACAACAATTGCATTCATTTTATGTTTCAGGTTCAGG
GGGAGGTGTGGGAGGTTTTTTAAAGCAAGTAAAACCTCTACAAATGTGGTATGGCTGATTATGATCAGTC
GACCGATGCCCTTGAGAGCCTTCAACCCAGTCAGCTCCTTCCGGTGGGCGCGGGGCATGACTATCGTCGC
CGCACTTATGACTGTCTTCTTTATCATGCAACTCGTAGGACAGGTGCCGGCAGCGCTCTGGGTCATTTTC
GGCGAGGACCGCTTTCGCTGGAGCGCGACGATGATCGGCCTGTCGCTTGCGGTATTCGGAATCTTGCACG
CCCTCGCTCAAGCCTTCGTCACTGGTCCCGCCACCAAACGTTTCGGCGAGAAGCAGGCCATTATCGCCGG
CATGGCGGCCGACGCGCTGGGCTACGTCTTGCTGGCGTTCGCGACGCGAGGCTGGATGGCCTTCCCCATT
ATGATTCTTCTCGCTTCCGGCGGCATCGGGATGCCCGCGTTGCAGGCCATGCTGTCCAGGCAGGTAGATG
ACGACCATCAGGGACAGCTTCAAGGATCGCTCGCGGCTCTTACCAGCCAGCAAAAGGCCAGGAACCGTAA
AAAGGCCGCGTTGCTGGCGTTTTTCCATAGGCTCCGCCCCCCTGACGAGCATCACAAAAATCGACGCTCA
AGTCAGAGGTGGCGAAACCCGACAGGACTATAAAGATACCAGGCGTTTCCCCCTGGAAGCTCCCTCGTGC
GCTCTCCTGTTCCGACCCTGCCGCTTACCGGATACCTGTCCGCCTTTCTCCCTTCGGGAAGCGTGGCGCT
TTCTCAATGCTCACGCTGTAGGTATCTCAGTTCGGTGTAGGTCGTTCGCTCCAAGCTGGGCTGTGTGCAC
GAACCCCCCGTTCAGCCCGACCGCTGCGCCTTATCCGGTAACTATCGTCTTGAGTCCAACCCGGTAAGAC
ACGACTTATCGCCACTGGCAGCAGCCACTGGTAACAGGATTAGCAGAGCGAGGTATGTAGGCGGTGCTAC
AGAGTTCTTGAAGTGGTGGCCTAACTACGGCTACACTAGAAGGACAGTATTTGGTATCTGCGCTCTGCTG
AAGCCAGTTACCTTCGGAAAAAGAGTTGGTAGCTCTTGATCCGGCAAACAAACCACCGCTGGTAGCGGTG
GTTTTTTTGTTTGCAAGCAGCAGATTACGCGCAGAAAAAAAGGATCTCAAGAAGATCCTTTGATCTTTTC
TACGGGGTCTGACGCTCAGTGGAACGAAAACTCACGTTAAGGGATTTTGGTCATGAGATTATCAAAAAGG
ATCTTCACCTAGATCCTTTTAAATTAAAAATGAAGTTTTAAATCAATCTAAAGTATATATGAGTAAACTT
GGTCTGACAGTTACCAATGCTTAATCAGTGAGGCACCTATCTCAGCGATCTGTCTATTTCGTTCATCCAT
AGTTGCCTGACTCCCCGTCGTGTAGATAACTACGATACGGGAGGGCTTACCATCTGGCCCCAGTGCTGCA
ATGATACCGCGAGACCCACGCTCACCGGCTCCAGATTTATCAGCAATAAACCAGCCAGCCGGAAGGGCCG
AGCGCAGAAGTGGTCCTGCAACTTTATCCGCCTCCATCCAGTCTATTAATTGTTGCCGGGAAGCTAGAGT
AAGTAGTTCGCCAGTTAATAGTTTGCGCAACGTTGTTGCCATTGCTGCAGGCATCGTGGTGTCACGCTCG
TCGTTTGGTATGGCTTCATTCAGCTCCGGTTCCCAACGATCAAGGCGAGTTACATGATCCCCCATGTTGT
GCAAAAAAGCGGTTAGCTCCTTCGGTCCTCCGATCGTTGTCAGAAGTAAGTTGGCCGCAGTGTTATCACT
CATGGTTATGGCAGCACTGCATAATTCTCTTACTGTCATGCCATCCGTAAGATGCTTTTCTGTGACTGGT
GAGTACTCAACCAAGTCATTCTGAGAATAGTGTATGCGGCGACCGAGTTGCTCTTGCCCGGCGTCAACAC
GGGATAATACCGCGCCACATAGCAGAACTTTAAAAGTGCTCATCATTGGAAAACGTTCTTCGGGGCGAAA
ACTCTCAAGGATCTTACCGCTGTTGAGATCCAGTTCGATGTAACCCACTCGTGCACCCAACTGATCTTCA
GCATCTTTTACTTTCACCAGCGTTTCTGGGTGAGCAAAAACAGGAAGGCAAAATGCCGCAAAAAAGGGAA
TAAGGGCGACACGGAAATGTTGAATACTCATACTCTTCCTTTTTCAATATTATTGAAGCATTTATCAGGG
TTATTGTCTCATGAGCGGATACATATTTGAATGTATTTAGAAAAATAAACAAATAGGGGTTCCGCGCACA
TTTCCCCGAAAAGTGCCACCTGACGTCTAAGAAACCATTATTATCATGACATTAACCTATAAAAATAGGC
GTATCACGAGGCCCTTTCGT
Features (pLannotate 1.2.2; 10 found; start..end, strand, type, name):
     56..2568    +  promoter       Ac5 promoter: Drosophila melanogaster actin 5C promoter
   2588..2653    +  CDS            N (fragment): REGN_LAMBD - Experimental evidence at protein level: Swiss-Prot protein existence level 1. Plays a role as a transcriptional antitermination factor that allows the virus to initiate its lytic phase. Activates expression of the delayed viral early genes by modifying host RNA polymerase (RNAP) into a form that is resistant to termination signals. This antitermination function requires the host NusA protein which serves to stabilize the interaction between antitermination protein N and host RNA polymerase. From Escherichia phage lambda (Bacteriophage lambda).
   2678..2704    +  CDS            3xHA (fragment): three tandem HA epitope tags
   7875..7916    +  CDS            V5 tag: epitope tag from simian virus 5
   8016..8150    -  polyA_signal   SV40 poly(A) signal: SV40 polyadenylation signal
   8173..8257    -  CDS            large T antigen (fragment): large T antigen from SV40 (simian virus 40)
   8258..8728    +  CDS            TcR (fragment): tetracycline efflux protein; tet; confers resistance to tetracycline
   8772..9360    -  rep_origin     ori: high-copy-number ColE1/pMB1/pBR322/pUC origin of replication
   9531..10391   -  CDS            AmpR: β-lactamase; bla; confers resistance to ampicillin, carbenicillin, and related antibiotics
  10392..10496   -  promoter       AmpR promoter: bla
