[The description below was written by a language model from this plasmid's Addgene catalogue record and pLannotate feature annotations shown in this document.]
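Description:
pAc5.1B-lambdaN-HA-DmNot1_1-1709-dsRNAres_R is a 10,590 nt insect expression plasmid for producing a tagged fragment of Drosophila melanogaster NOT1, the scaffold subunit of the CCR4-NOT deadenylase complex. The catalogue lists the backbone as unknown, although the name points to the pAc5.1B series. The feature table fits this, showing the D. melanogaster actin 5C (Ac5) promoter for strong constitutive expression in fly cells, with an SV40 polyadenylation signal annotated downstream of the insert. In bacteria the plasmid is maintained through a ColE1/pUC-type origin and selected with ampicillin via the bla gene and its promoter. The record lists it as low copy even though the origin is annotated as a high-copy type. Short fragments of a tetracycline resistance gene and SV40 large T antigen are also annotated and are probably non-functional backbone remnants.

Directly after the promoter lie a fragment of the bacteriophage lambda N protein and an HA epitope, annotated as a partial match to 3xHA. The unannotated region that follows corresponds in position to the Not1 insert, residues 1-1709 going by the name. The lambdaN peptide binds BoxB RNA hairpins, so such fusions are typically used to tether a protein to a BoxB-containing reporter mRNA and measure its effect on translation or stability, while HA allows detection and immunoprecipitation. A vector-encoded V5 tag sits downstream of the insert, but the record does not say whether it is translated in frame.

The "dsRNAres" label indicates a coding sequence altered to escape dsRNA-mediated knockdown, suiting it to complementation experiments in cells depleted of endogenous NOT1. Relative to the NCBI reference, the insert carries six silent changes and two substitutions, N605S and K759M. The depositor sequence may be theoretical rather than fully verified.
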