Addgene plasmid #147430: pAc5.1B-lambdaN-HA-DmNot1_1-1709-dsRNAres_R
Purpose: Insect Expression of DmNot1_1-1709-dsRNAres
Depositing lab: Elisa Izaurralde. Depositing organization: Max Planck Institute for Developmental Biology. Publication: NOT10 and C2orf29/NOT11 form a conserved module of the CCR4-NOT complex that docks onto the NOT1 N-terminal domain. Bawankar P, Loh B, Wohlbold L, Schmidt S, Izaurralde E. RNA Biol. 2013 Feb;10(2):228-44. doi: 10.4161/rna.23018. Epub 2013 Jan 9. PubMed 23303381.
Backbone
  Vector backbone: Unknown
  Vector type: Insect Expression
Growth in bacteria
  Bacterial resistance: Ampicillin, 100 μg/mL
  Growth temperature: 37°C
  Growth strain: DH5alpha
  Copy number: Low Copy
Gene/Insert
  Gene/Insert name: DmNot1_1-1709-dsRNAres
  Species: D. melanogaster (fly)
  Mutation: 6 silent mutations and two non silent N605S, K759M compared to the sequence given by NCBI: NM_001103772.2.
  Entrez Gene: Not1 (a.k.a. Dmel_CG34407, CG1874, CG1884, CG34407, Dmel\CG34407, Dmel_CG1874, Dmel_CG1884, NOT, NOT1, anon-EST:Liang-1.29, anon-WO0118547.221, clone 1.29, not1)
  Cloning method: Unknown
Terms and licenses: Academic/Nonprofit Terms; Industry Terms: Not Available to Industry
Depositor comments: Plasmids from this collection were made available to the research community and donated after the lab closed. Please note that the sequence provided by the depositing laboratory may be theoretical/predicted or based on Sanger sequencing results. There may be discrepancies between sequencing results obtained by Addgene and the depositor sequence. If an Addgene verified sequence is not available, please contact before placing your order to request that our lab fully sequence the plasmid.
How to cite: pAc5.1B-lambdaN-HA-DmNot1_1-1709-dsRNAres_R was a gift from Elisa Izaurralde (Addgene plasmid # 147430 ; http://n2t.net/addgene:147430 ; RRID:Addgene_147430)
